Addgene plasmid #231880: pDest17_Gcn4 S/ArotoL
Purpose: Bacterial expression of N-terminally 6His tagged Gcn4 SArotoL
Depositing lab: Aseem Ansari & Tanja Mittag. Depositing organization: St. Jude Children's Research Hospital. Publication: Reconciling competing models on the roles of condensates and soluble complexes in transcription factor function. Bremer A, Lang WH, Kempen RP, Sweta K, Taylor AB, Borgia MB, Ansari AZ, Mittag T. bioRxiv [Preprint]. 2024 Nov 22:2024.11.21.624739. doi: 10.1101/2024.11.21.624739. PubMed 39605529.
Backbone
  Vector backbone: pDest17
  Backbone manufacturer: Invtirogen
  Vector type: Bacterial Expression
Growth in bacteria
  Bacterial resistance: Ampicillin, 100 μg/mL
  Growth temperature: 37°C
  Growth strain: DH5alpha
  Copy number: Low Copy
Gene/Insert
  Gene/Insert name: Gcn4 S/ArotoL
  Species: S. cerevisiae (budding yeast)
  Mutation: S101L, S104L, F108L, Y110L, S117L, S136L, S144L
  Promoter: T7
  Tag / fusion protein: 6xHis, TEV cleavage site (N terminal on backbone)
  Cloning method: Gateway Cloning
Terms and licenses: Academic/Nonprofit Terms; Industry Terms: Not Available to Industry
Depositor comments: The depositing lab recommends using BL21_pLysS strain for protein expression and purification. Please visit https://doi.org/10.1101/2024.11.21.624739 for bioRxiv preprint.
How to cite: pDest17_Gcn4 S/ArotoL was a gift from Aseem Ansari & Tanja Mittag (Addgene plasmid # 231880 ; http://n2t.net/addgene:231880 ; RRID:Addgene_231880)
