[The description below was written by a language model from this plasmid's Addgene catalogue record and pLannotate feature annotations shown in this document.]
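Description:
pDest17_Gcn4 S/ArotoL is a bacterial expression plasmid built by Gateway recombination into the pDEST17 destination vector, designed to produce a mutant form of the Saccharomyces cerevisiae transcription factor Gcn4 in E. coli. The backbone is pBR322-derived. It carries a ColE1/pMB1-type origin together with the rop gene and bom region, consistent with the low copy number recorded for it, and it is selected through the β-lactamase (AmpR) gene conferring ampicillin resistance. Fragments of the tetracycline efflux gene and its promoter remain as backbone remnants, and no tetracycline selection is listed for the plasmid.

The expression cassette runs from a T7 promoter and the phage T7 gene 10 ribosome binding site into an N-terminal polyhistidine tag, which the catalogue lists as 6xHis. This is followed by the attB1 site, the Gcn4 coding sequence, attB2 and the T7 terminator. The catalogue also lists a TEV protease cleavage site at the N terminus, which would allow the affinity tag to be removed after purification, although the feature table does not annotate it separately. The annotated GCN4 match spans only about 350 nt and is flagged as a fragment, so the insert appears to encode part of the protein rather than its full length. The record does not define the boundaries. The insert carries seven substitutions that change serine and aromatic residues to leucine (S101L, S104L, F108L, Y110L, S117L, S136L, S144L), which explains the "S/ArotoL" name.

Because transcription depends on T7 RNA polymerase, expression requires a host that supplies this enzyme, and the depositors recommend a BL21 pLysS strain. The plasmid is intended for producing and purifying recombinant protein, and the associated study examines the roles of condensates and soluble complexes in transcription factor function.
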