Features (pLannotate 1.2.2; 17 found; start..end, strand, type, name):
     21..39      +  promoter       T7 promoter: promoter for bacteriophage T7 RNA polymerase
     71..93      +  RBS            RBS: efficient ribosome binding site from bacteriophage T7 gene 10 (Olins and Rangwala, 1989)
    111..131     +  CDS            8xHis (fragment): 8xHis affinity tag
    140..164     +  protein_bind   attB1: mutant version of attB; recombination site for the Gateway® BP reaction BP Clonase™
    179..526     +  CDS            GCN4 (fragment): GCN4_YEAST - Also known as AAS101 From Saccharomyces cerevisiae (strain ATCC 204508 / S288c) (Baker's yeast).
    531..555     -  protein_bind   attB2: mutant version of attB; recombination site for the Gateway® BP reaction BP Clonase™
    565..614     +  CDS            SET1 (fragment): solubility-enhancement tag derived from T7 phage gene 10B
    622..669     +  terminator     T7 terminator: transcription terminator for bacteriophage T7 RNA polymerase
    695..987     -  CDS            TcR (fragment): tetracycline efflux protein; tet; confers resistance to tetracycline
   1035..1063    -  promoter       tet promoter: E. coli promoter for tetracycline efflux protein gene
   1176..1280    +  promoter       AmpR promoter: bla
   1281..2141    +  CDS            AmpR: β-lactamase; bla; confers resistance to ampicillin, carbenicillin, and related antibiotics
   2312..2900    +  rep_origin     ori: high-copy-number ColE1/pMB1/pBR322/pUC origin of replication
   3086..3225    -  misc_feature   bom: basis of mobility region from pBR322
   3327..3518    -  CDS            rop: Rop protein, which maintains plasmids at low copy number; rop
   3535..3915    +  CDS            YPB1_ECOLX: Protein predicted: Swiss-Prot protein existence level 4. From Escherichia coli.
   4157..5061    -  CDS            TcR (fragment): tetracycline efflux protein; tet; confers resistance to tetracycline
>Addgene plasmid #231880 | pDest17_Gcn4 S/ArotoL | addgene full sequence | sequence record 465539 | Addgene NGS Result
AGATCTCGATCCCGCGAAATTAATACGACTCACTATAGGGAGACCACAACGGTTTCCCTCTAGAAATAAT
TTTGTTTAACTTTAAGAAGGAGATATACATATGTCGTACTACCATCACCATCACCATCACCTCGAATCAA
CAAGTTTGTACAAAAAAGCAGGCTTCGAGAACCTGTATTTTCAGGGTAGCCTGACCGATCTGACCCCGAT
GCTGGAACTGGAAAATCTGGAAGATAATCTGAAAGAATGGACCAGCCTGTTCGATAATGATATTCCGGTT
ACCACCGATGATGTTCTGCTGGCAGATAAAGCAATTGAATTAGGTAGCGGTAGCGGTTCAGGTAGTCCGG
AAAGCAGCGATCCGGCAGCACTGAAACGTGCCCGTAATACCGAAGCAGCACGTCGTAGCCGTGCACGTAA
ACTGCAGCGTATGAAACAGTTAGAAGATAAGGTTGAAGAACTGCTGTGCAAAAACTATCACCTGGAAAAT
GAAGTTGCCCGTCTGAAAAAGCTGGTTGGTGAACGTTAAGACCCAGCTTTCTTGTACAAAGTGGTTGATT
CGAGGCTGCTAACAAAGCCCGAAAGGAAGCTGAGTTGGCTGCTGCCACCGCTGAGCAATAACTAGCATAA
CCCCTTGGGGCCTCTAAACGGGTCTTGAGGGGTTTTTTGCTGAAAGGAGGAACTATATCCGGATATCCAC
AGGACGGGTGTGGTCGCCATGATCGCGTAGTCGATAGTGGCTCCAAGTAGCGAAGCGAGCAGGACTGGGC
GGCGGCCAAAGCGGTCGGACAGTGCTCCGAGAACGGGTGCGCATAGAAATTGCATCAACGCATATAGCGC
TAGCAGCACGCCATAGTGACTGGCGATGCTGTCGGAATGGACGATATCCCGCAAGAGGCCCGGCAGTACC
GGCATAACCAAGCCTATGCCTACAGCATCCAGGGTGACGGTGCCGAGGATGACGATGAGCGCATTGTTAG
ATTTCATACACGGTGCCTGACTGCGTTAGCAATTTAACTGTGATAAACTACCGCATTAAAGCTTATCGAT
GATAAGCTGTCAAACATGAGAATTCTTGAAGACGAAAGGGCCTCGTGATACGCCTATTTTTATAGGTTAA
TGTCATGATAATAATGGTTTCTTAGACGTCAGGTGGCACTTTTCGGGGAAATGTGCGCGGAACCCCTATT
TGTTTATTTTTCTAAATACATTCAAATATGTATCCGCTCATGAGACAATAACCCTGATAAATGCTTCAAT
AATATTGAAAAAGGAAGAGTATGAGTATTCAACATTTCCGTGTCGCCCTTATTCCCTTTTTTGCGGCATT
TTGCCTTCCTGTTTTTGCTCACCCAGAAACGCTGGTGAAAGTAAAAGATGCTGAAGATCAGTTGGGTGCA
CGAGTGGGTTACATCGAACTGGATCTCAACAGCGGTAAGATCCTTGAGAGTTTTCGCCCCGAAGAACGTT
TTCCAATGATGAGCACTTTTAAAGTTCTGCTATGTGGCGCGGTATTATCCCGTGTTGACGCCGGGCAAGA
GCAACTCGGTCGCCGCATACACTATTCTCAGAATGACTTGGTTGAGTACTCACCAGTCACAGAAAAGCAT
CTTACGGATGGCATGACAGTAAGAGAATTATGCAGTGCTGCCATAACCATGAGTGATAACACTGCGGCCA
ACTTACTTCTGACAACGATCGGAGGACCGAAGGAGCTAACCGCTTTTTTGCACAACATGGGGGATCATGT
AACTCGCCTTGATCGTTGGGAACCGGAGCTGAATGAAGCCATACCAAACGACGAGCGTGACACCACGATG
CCTGCAGCAATGGCAACAACGTTGCGCAAACTATTAACTGGCGAACTACTTACTCTAGCTTCCCGGCAAC
AATTAATAGACTGGATGGAGGCGGATAAAGTTGCAGGACCACTTCTGCGCTCGGCCCTTCCGGCTGGCTG
GTTTATTGCTGATAAATCTGGAGCCGGTGAGCGTGGGTCTCGCGGTATCATTGCAGCACTGGGGCCAGAT
GGTAAGCCCTCCCGTATCGTAGTTATCTACACGACGGGGAGTCAGGCAACTATGGATGAACGAAATAGAC
AGATCGCTGAGATAGGTGCCTCACTGATTAAGCATTGGTAACTGTCAGACCAAGTTTACTCATATATACT
TTAGATTGATTTAAAACTTCATTTTTAATTTAAAAGGATCTAGGTGAAGATCCTTTTTGATAATCTCATG
ACCAAAATCCCTTAACGTGAGTTTTCGTTCCACTGAGCGTCAGACCCCGTAGAAAAGATCAAAGGATCTT
CTTGAGATCCTTTTTTTCTGCGCGTAATCTGCTGCTTGCAAACAAAAAAACCACCGCTACCAGCGGTGGT
TTGTTTGCCGGATCAAGAGCTACCAACTCTTTTTCCGAAGGTAACTGGCTTCAGCAGAGCGCAGATACCA
AATACTGTTCTTCTAGTGTAGCCGTAGTTAGGCCACCACTTCAAGAACTCTGTAGCACCGCCTACATACC
TCGCTCTGCTAATCCTGTTACCAGTGGCTGCTGCCAGTGGCGATAAGTCGTGTCTTACCGGGTTGGACTC
AAGACGATAGTTACCGGATAAGGCGCAGCGGTCGGGCTGAACGGGGGGTTCGTGCACACAGCCCAGCTTG
GAGCGAACGACCTACACCGAACTGAGATACCTACAGCGTGAGCTATGAGAAAGCGCCACGCTTCCCGAAG
GGAGAAAGGCGGACAGGTATCCGGTAAGCGGCAGGGTCGGAACAGGAGAGCGCACGAGGGAGCTTCCAGG
GGGAAACGCCTGGTATCTTTATAGTCCTGTCGGGTTTCGCCACCTCTGACTTGAGCGTCGATTTTTGTGA
TGCTCGTCAGGGGGGCGGAGCCTATGGAAAAACGCCAGCAACGCGGCCTTTTTACGGTTCCTGGCCTTTT
GCTGGCCTTTTGCTCACATGTTCTTTCCTGCGTTATCCCCTGATTCTGTGGATAACCGTATTACCGCCTT
TGAGTGAGCTGATACCGCTCGCCGCAGCCGAACGACCGAGCGCAGCGAGTCAGTGAGCGAGGAAGCGGAA
GAGCGCCTGATGCGGTATTTTCTCCTTACGCATCTGTGCGGTATTTCACACCGCAATGGTGCACTCTCAG
TACAATCTGCTCTGATGCCGCATAGTTAAGCCAGTATACACTCCGCTATCGCTACGTGACTGGGTCATGG
CTGCGCCCCGACACCCGCCAACACCCGCTGACGCGCCCTGACGGGCTTGTCTGCTCCCGGCATCCGCTTA
CAGACAAGCTGTGACCGTCTCCGGGAGCTGCATGTGTCAGAGGTTTTCACCGTCATCACCGAAACGCGCG
AGGCAGCTGCGGTAAAGCTCATCAGCGTGGTCGTGAAGCGATTCACAGATGTCTGCCTGTTCATCCGCGT
CCAGCTCGTTGAGTTTCTCCAGAAGCGTTAATGTCTGGCTTCTGATAAAGCGGGCCATGTTAAGGGCGGT
TTTTTCCTGTTTGGTCACTGATGCCTCCGTGTAAGGGGGATTTCTGTTCATGGGGGTAATGATACCGATG
AAACGAGAGAGGATGCTCACGATACGGGTTACTGATGATGAACATGCCCGGTTACTGGAACGTTGTGAGG
GTAAACAACTGGCGGTATGGATGCGGCGGGACCAGAGAAAAATCACTCAGGGTCAATGCCAGCGCTTCGT
TAATACAGATGTAGGTGTTCCACAGGGTAGCCAGCAGCATCCTGCGATGCAGATCCGGAACATAATGGTG
CAGGGCGCTGACTTCCGCGTTTCCAGACTTTACGAAACACGGAAACCGAAGACCATTCATGTTGTTGCTC
AGGTCGCAGACGTTTTGCAGCAGCAGTCGCTTCACGTTCGCTCGCGTATCGGTGATTCATTCTGCTAACC
AGTAAGGCAACCCCGCCAGCCTAGCCGGGTCCTCAACGACAGGAGCACGATCATGCGCACCCGTGGCCAG
GACCCAACGCTGCCCGAGATGCGCCGCGTGCGGCTGCTGGAGATGGCGGACGCGATGGATATGTTCTGCC
AAGGGTTGGTTTGCGCATTCACAGTTCTCCGCAAGAATTGATTGGCTCCAATTCTTGGAGTGGTGAATCC
GTTAGCGAGGTGCCGCCGGCTTCCATTCAGGTCGAGGTGGCCCGGCTCCATGCACCGCGACGCAACGCGG
GGAGGCAGACAAGGTATAGGGCGGCGCCTACAATCCATGCCAACCCGTTCCATGTGCTCGCCGAGGCGGC
ATAAATCGCCGTGACGATCAGCGGTCCAATGATCGAAGTTAGGCTGGTAAGAGCCGCGAGCGATCCTTGA
AGCTGTCCCTGATGGTCGTCATCTACCTGCCTGGACAGCATGGCCTGCAACGCGGGCATCCCGATGCCGC
CGGAAGCGAGAAGAATCATAATGGGGAAGGCCATCCAGCCTCGCGTCGCGAACGCCAGCAAGACGTAGCC
CAGCGCGTCGGCCGCCATGCCGGCGATAATGGCCTGCTTCTCGCCGAAACGTTTGGTGGCGGGACCAGTG
ACGAAGGCTTGAGCGAGGGCGTGCAAGATTCCGAATACCGCAAGCGACAGGCCGATCATCGTCGCGCTCC
AGCGAAAGCGGTCCTCGCCGAAAATGACCCAGAGCGCTGCCGGCACCTGTCCTACGAGTTGCATGATAAA
GAAGACAGTCATAAGTGCGGCGACGATAGTCATGCCCCGCGCCCACCGGAAGGAGCTGACTGGGTTGAAG
GCTCTCAAGGGCATCGGTCGATCGACGCTCTCCCTTATGCGACTCCTGCATTAGGAAGCAGCCCAGTAGT
AGGTTGAGGCCGTTGAGCACCGCCGCCGCAAGGAATGGTGCATGCAAGGAGATGGCGCCCAACAGTCCCC
CGGCCACGGGGCCTGCCACCATACCCACGCCGAAACAAGCGCTCATGAGCCCGAAGTGGCGAGCCCGATC
TTCCCCATCGGTGATGTCGGCGATATAGGCGCCAGCAACCGCACCTGTGGCGCCGGTGATGCCGGCCACG
ATGCGTCCGGCGTAGAGGATCG
