>Addgene plasmid #231880 | pDest17_Gcn4 S/ArotoL | depositor partial sequence | sequence record 455711 | Orf Sequence
GGTAGCCTGACCGATCTGACCCCGATGCTGGAACTGGAAAATCTGGAAGATAATCTGAAAGAATGGACCA
GCCTGTTCGATAATGATATTCCGGTTACCACCGATGATGTTCTGCTGGCAGATAAAGCAATTGAATTAGG
TAGCGGTAGCGGTTCAGGTAGTCCGGAAAGCAGCGATCCGGCAGCACTGAAACGTGCCCGTAATACCGAA
GCAGCACGTCGTAGCCGTGCACGTAAACTGCAGCGTATGAAACAGTTAGAAGATAAGGTTGAAGAACTGC
TGTGCAAAAACTATCACCTGGAAAATGAAGTTGCCCGTCTGAAAAAGCTGGTTGGTGAACGT
